>Addgene plasmid #55749 | pCS1 | depositor full sequence | sequence record 86406 | pCS1 sequence 5262 bps
GACGTCCAAAAAACCCCTCAAGACCCGTTTAGAGGCCCCAAGGGGTTATGCTAGTTATTGCTCAGCGGTG
GCAGCAGCCAACTCAGCTTCCTTTCGGGCTTTGTTAGCAGCCGGATCTCAGTGGTGGTGGTGGTGGTGCT
CGAGTGCGGCCGCAAGCTTGTCGACGGAGCTCGAATTCGGATCCATGTGCGCGGAACCCCTATTTGTTTA
TTTTTCTAAATACATTCAAATATGTATCCGCTCATGAATTAATTCTTAGAAAAACTCATCGAGCATCAAA
TGAAACTGCAATTTATTCATATCAGGATTATCAATACCATATTTTTGAAAAAGCCGTTTCTGTAATGAAG
GAGAAAACTCACCGAGGCAGTTCCATAGGATGGCAAGATCCTGGTATCGGTCTGCGATTCCGACTCGTCC
AACATCAATACAACCTATTAATTTCCCCTCGTCAAAAATAAGGTTATCAAGTGAGAAATCACCATGAGTG
ACGACTGAATCCGGTGAGAATGGCAAAAGTTTATGCATTTCTTTCCAGACTTGTTCAACAGGCCAGCCAT
TACGCTCGTCATCAAAATCACTCGCATCAACCAAACCGTTATTCATTCGTGATTGCGCCTGAGCGAGACG
AAATACGCGATCGCTGTTAAAAGGACAATTACAAACAGGAATCGAATGCAACCGGCGCAGGAACACTGCC
AGCGCATCAACAATATTTTCACCTGAATCAGGATATTCTTCTAATACCTGGAATGCTGTTTTCCCGGGGA
TCGCAGTGGTGAGTAACCATGCATCATCAGGAGTACGGATAAAATGCTTGATGGTCGGAAGAGGCATAAA
TTCCGTCAGCCAGTTTAGTCTGACCATCTCATCTGTAACATCATTGGCAACGCTACCTTTGCCATGTTTC
AGAAACAACTCTGGCGCATCGGGCTTCCCATACAATCGATAGATTGTCGCACCTGATTGCCCGACATTAT
CGCGAGCCCATTTATACCCATATAAATCAGCATCCATGTTGGAATTTAATCGCGGCCTAGAGCAAGACGT
TTCCCGTTGAATATGGCCCATGGTATATCTCCTTCTTAAAGTTAAACAAAATTATTTCTAGAGGGGAATT
GTTATCCGCTCACAATTCCCCTATAGTGAGTCGTATTAATTTCGCGGGATCGAGATCTCGATCCTCTACG
CCGGACGCATCGTGGCCGGCATCACCGGCGCCACAGGTGCGGTTGCTGGCGCCTATATCGCCGACATCAC
CGATGGGGAAGATCGGGCTCGCCACTTCGGGCTCATGAGCGCTTGTTTCGGCGTGGGTATGGTGGCAGGC
CCCGTGGCCGGGGGACTGTTGGGCGCCATCTCCTTGCATGCACCATTCCTTGCGGCGGCGGTGCTCAACG
GCCTCAACCTACTACTGGGCTGCTTCCTAATGCAGGAGTCGCATAAGGGAGAGCGTCGAGATCCCGGACA
CCATCGAATGGCGCAAAACCTTTCGCGGTATGGCATGATAGCGCCCGGAAGAGAGTCAATTCAGGGTGGT
GAATGTGAAACCAGTAACGTTATACGATGTCGCAGAGTATGCCGGTGTCTCTTATCAGACCGTTTCCCGC
GTGGTGAACCAGGCCAGCCACGTTTCTGCGAAAACGCGGGAAAAAGTGGAAGCGGCGATGGCGGAGCTGA
ATTACATTCCCAACCGCGTGGCACAACAACTGGCGGGCAAACAGTCGTTGCTGATTGGCGTTGCCACCTC
CAGTCTGGCCCTGCACGCGCCGTCGCAAATTGTCGCGGCGATTAAATCTCGCGCCGATCAACTGGGTGCC
AGCGTGGTGGTGTCGATGGTAGAACGAAGCGGCGTCGAAGCCTGTAAAGCGGCGGTGCACAATCTTCTCG
CGCAACGCGTCAGTGGGCTGATCATTAACTATCCGCTGGATGACCAGGATGCCATTGCTGTGGAAGCTGC
CTGCACTAATGTTCCGGCGTTATTTCTTGATGTCTCTGACCAGACACCCATCAACAGTATTATTTTCTCC
CATGAAGACGGTACGCGACTGGGCGTGGAGCATCTGGTCGCATTGGGTCACCAGCAAATCGCGCTGTTAG
CGGGCCCATTAAGTTCTGTCTCGGCGCGTCTGCGTCTGGCTGGCTGGCATAAATATCTCACTCGCAATCA
AATTCAGCCGATAGCGGAACGGGAAGGCGACTGGAGTGCCATGTCCGGTTTTCAACAAACCATGCAAATG
CTGAATGAGGGCATCGTTCCCACTGCGATGCTGGTTGCCAACGATCAGATGGCGCTGGGCGCAATGCGCG
CCATTACCGAGTCCGGGCTGCGCGTTGGTGCGGATATCTCGGTAGTGGGATACGACGATACCGAAGACAG
CTCATGTTATATCCCGCCGTTAACCACCATCAAACAGGATTTTCGCCTGCTGGGGCAAACCAGCGTGGAC
CGCTTGCTGCAACTCTCTCAGGGCCAGGCGGTGAAGGGCAATCAGCTGTTGCCCGTCTCACTGGTGAAAA
GAAAAACCACCCTGGCGCCCAATACGCAAACCGCCTCTCCCCGCGCGTTGGCCGATTCATTAATGCAGCT
GGCACGACAGGTTTCCCGACTGGAAAGCGGGCAGTGAGCGCAACGCAATTAATCCGGATCTGCATCGCAG
GATGCTGCTGGCTACCCTGTGGAACACCTACATCTGTATTAACGAAGCGCTGGCATTGACCCTGAGTGAT
TTTTCTCTGGTCCCGCCGCATCCATACCGCCAGTTGTTTACCCTCACAACGTTCCAGTAACCGGGCATGT
TCATCATCAGTAACCCGTATCGTGAGCATCCTCTCTCGTTTCATCGGTATCATTACCCCCATGAACAGAA
ATCCCCCTTACACGGAGGCATCAGTGACCAAACAGGAAAAAACCGCCCTTAACATGGCCCGCTTTATCAG
AAGCCAGACATTAACGCTTCTGGAGAAACTCAACGAGCTGGACGCGGATGAACAGGCAGACATCTGTGAA
TCGCTTCACGACCACGCTGATGAGCTTTACCGCAGCTGCCTCGCGCGTTTCGGTGATGACGGTGAAAACC
TCTGACACATGCAGCTCCCGGAGACGGTCACAGCTTGTCTGTAAGCGGATGCCGGGAGCAGACAAGCCCG
TCAGGGCGCGTCAGCGGGTGTTGGCGGGTGTCGGGGCGCAGCCATGACCCAGTCACGTAGCGATAGCGGA
GTGTATACTGGCTTAACTATGCGGCATCAGAGCAGATTGTACTGAGAGTGCACCATATGCGGTGTGAAAT
ACCGCACAGATGCGTAAGGAGAAAATACCGCATCAGGCGCTCTTCCGCTTCCTCGCTCACTGACTCGCTG
CGCTCGGTCGTTCGGCTGCGGCGAGCGGTATCAGCTCACTCAAAGGCGGTAATACGGTTATCCACAGAAT
CAGGGGATAACGCAGGAAAGAACATGTGAGCAAAAGGCCAGCAAAAGGCCAGGAACCGTAAAAAGGCCGC
GTTGCTGGCGTTTTTCCATAGGCTCCGCCCCCCTGACGAGCATCACAAAAATCGACGCTCAAGTCAGAGG
TGGCGAAACCCGACAGGACTATAAAGATACCAGGCGTTTCCCCCTGGAAGCTCCCTCGTGCGCTCTCCTG
TTCCGACCCTGCCGCTTACCGGATACCTGTCCGCCTTTCTCCCTTCGGGAAGCGTGGCGCTTTCTCATAG
CTCACGCTGTAGGTATCTCAGTTCGGTGTAGGTCGTTCGCTCCAAGCTGGGCTGTGTGCACGAACCCCCC
GTTCAGCCCGACCGCTGCGCCTTATCCGGTAACTATCGTCTTGAGTCCAACCCGGTAAGACACGACTTAT
CGCCACTGGCAGCAGCCACTGGTAACAGGATTAGCAGAGCGAGGTATGTAGGCGGTGCTACAGAGTTCTT
GAAGTGGTGGCCTAACTACGGCTACACTAGAAGGACAGTATTTGGTATCTGCGCTCTGCTGAAGCCAGTT
ACCTTCGGAAAAAGAGTTGGTAGCTCTTGATCCGGCAAACAAACCACCGCTGGTAGCGGTGGTTTTTTTG
TTTGCAAGCAGCAGATTACGCGCAGAAAAAAAGGATCTCAAGAAGATCCTTTGATCTTTTCTACGGGGTC
TGACGCTCAGTGGAACGAAAACTCACGTTAAGGGATTTTGGTCATGAGATTATCAAAAAGGATCTTCACC
TAGATCCTTTTAAATTAAAAATGAAGTTTTAAATCAATCTAAAGTATATATGAGTAAACTTGGTCTGACA
GTTACCAATGCTTAATCAGTGAGGCACCTATCTCAGCGATCTGTCTATTTCGTTCATCCATAGTTGCCTG
ACTCCCCGTCGTGTAGATAACTACGATACGGGAGGGCTTACCATCTGGCCCCAGTGCTGCAATGATACCG
CGAGACCCACGCTCACCGGCTCCAGATTTATCAGCAATAAACCAGCCAGCCGGAAGGGCCGAGCGCAGAA
GTGGTCCTGCAACTTTATCCGCCTCCATCCAGTCTATTAATTGTTGCCGGGAAGCTAGAGTAAGTAGTTC
GCCAGTTAATAGTTTGCGCAACGTTGTTGCCATTGCTGCAGGCATCGTGGTGTCACGCTCGTCGTTTGGT
ATGGCTTCATTCAGCTCCGGTTCCCAACGATCAAGGCGAGTTACATGATCCCCCATGTTGTGCAAAAAAG
CGGTTAGCTCCTTCGGTCCTCCGATCGTTGTCAGAAGTAAGTTGGCCGCAGTGTTATCACTCATGGTTAT
GGCAGCACTGCATAATTCTCTTACTGTCATGCCATCCGTAAGATGCTTTTCTGTGACTGGTGAGTACTCA
ACCAAGTCATTCTGAGAATAGTGTATGCGGCGACCGAGTTGCTCTTGCCCGGCGTCAACACGGGATAATA
CCGCGCCACATAGCAGAACTTTAAAAGTGCTCATCATTGGAAAACGTTCTTCGGGGCGAAAACTCTCAAG
GATCTTACCGCTGTTGAGATCCAGTTCGATGTAACCCACTCGTGCACCCAACTGATCTTCAGCATCTTTT
ACTTTCACCAGCGTTTCTGGGTGAGCAAAAACAGGAAGGCAAAATGCCGCAAAAAAGGGAATAAGGGCGA
CACGGAAATGTTGAATACTCATACTCTTCCTTTTTCAATATTATTGAAGCATTTATCAGGGTTATTGTCT
CATGAGCGGATACATATTTGAATGTATTTAGAAAAATAAACAAATAGGGGTTCCGCGCACATTTCCCCGA
AAAGTGCCACCT
Features (pLannotate 1.2.2; 17 found; start..end, strand, type, name):
      7..54      -  terminator     T7 terminator: transcription terminator for bacteriophage T7 RNA polymerase
     62..111     -  CDS            SET1 (fragment): solubility-enhancement tag derived from T7 phage gene 10B
    121..138     -  CDS            9xHis (fragment): 9xHis affinity tag
    190..247     +  promoter       AmpR promoter (fragment): bla
    256..1067    -  CDS            KanR (fragment): aminoglycoside phosphotransferase; aph(3')-Ia; confers resistance to kanamycin in bacteria or G418 (Geneticin®) in eukaryotes
   1078..1100    -  RBS            RBS: efficient ribosome binding site from bacteriophage T7 gene 10 (Olins and Rangwala, 1989)
   1115..1139    -  protein_bind   lac operator: The lac repressor binds to the lac operator to inhibit transcription in E. coli. This inhibition can be relieved by adding lactose or isopropyl-β-D-thiogalactopyranoside (IPTG). lac repressor encoded by lacI
   1140..1158    -  promoter       T7 promoter: promoter for bacteriophage T7 RNA polymerase
   1180..1459    +  CDS            TcR (fragment): tetracycline efflux protein; tet; confers resistance to tetracycline
   1467..1544    +  promoter       lacI promoter: lacI
   1545..2627    +  CDS            lacI: lac repressor; lacI; The lac repressor binds to the lac operator to inhibit transcription in E. coli. This inhibition can be relieved by adding lactose or isopropyl-β-D-thiogalactopyranoside (IPTG).
   2743..2853    -  CDS            mbeC (fragment): MBEC_ECOLX - Experimental evidence at protein level: Swiss-Prot protein existence level 1. Required for efficient mobilization of ColE1 plasmid and is thus essential to promote the specific transfer of the plasmid during conjugation. Probably functions by inducing DNA bending, helping the MbeA relaxase to melt the DNA around the nic site and cleave the phosphodiester bond. Binds specifically double-stranded DNA (dsDNA) containing the ColE1 oriT but does not recognize the inverted repeat (IR). From Escherichia coli.
   2894..3085    +  CDS            rop: Rop protein, which maintains plasmids at low copy number; rop
   3187..3327    +  misc_feature   bom: basis of mobility region from pBR322
   3513..4101    -  rep_origin     ori: high-copy-number ColE1/pMB1/pBR322/pUC origin of replication
   4272..5132    -  CDS            AmpR: β-lactamase; bla; confers resistance to ampicillin, carbenicillin, and related antibiotics
   5133..5237    -  promoter       AmpR promoter: bla
