[The description below was written by a language model from this plasmid's Addgene catalogue record and pLannotate feature annotations shown in this document.]
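Description:
pCS1 is a bacterial expression plasmid built on the pBR322 backbone (5,262 bp in total) that places a kanamycin resistance gene under the control of bacteriophage T7 RNA polymerase. It replicates in E. coli from the ColE1/pMB1-type origin and retains the pBR322 rop gene and bom (basis of mobility) region. The catalogue entry lists it as high copy, although Rop normally moderates the copy number of this origin. The plasmid is selected with ampicillin through an intact β-lactamase gene and its native promoter. Only a fragment of the original tetracycline resistance gene remains, so that marker appears to have been disrupted during construction.

The insert is an 816 bp KanR/Neo coding sequence. The catalogue describes it as aminoglycoside phosphotransferase (3′)-IIa, whereas the automated annotation labels it aph(3′)-Ia, a discrepancy the record does not resolve. It lies downstream of a T7 promoter fused to a lac operator (T7-lac) and the efficient T7 gene 10 ribosome binding site, and a T7 terminator closes the cassette. Short His-tag and SET1 solubility-tag fragments sit between the gene and the terminator and look like remnants of a pET-type expression cassette. A lacI gene with its own promoter supplies the lac repressor, which binds the operator and keeps transcription off until IPTG or lactose relieves it.

Because E. coli RNA polymerase does not recognise the T7 promoter, kanamycin resistance should arise only when T7 RNA polymerase is also present in the cell. According to the associated publication title, this conditional resistance was used in work on stably maintaining multiple plasmids in E. coli with a single selective marker.
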