Addgene plasmid #55749: pCS1
Purpose: Produces aminoglycoside phosphotransferase (3′)-IIa when in the presence of T7 RNA Polymerase.
Depositing lab: Matthew Bennett. Depositing organization: Rice University. Publication: Stable maintenance of multiple plasmids in E. coli using a single selective marker. Schmidt CM, Shis DL, Nguyen-Huu TD, Bennett MR. ACS Synth Biol. 2012 Oct 19;1(10):445-50. doi: 10.1021/sb3000589. Epub 2012 Sep 4. PubMed 23656183.
Backbone
  Vector backbone: pBR322
  Backbone manufacturer: New England Biolabs
  Backbone size w/o insert (bp): 4361
  Total vector size (bp): 5262
  Vector type: Bacterial Expression
Growth in bacteria
  Bacterial resistance: Ampicillin, 100 μg/mL
  Growth temperature: 37°C
  Growth strain: DH10B
  Copy number: High Copy
Gene/Insert
  Gene/Insert name: KanR (alt name: Neo)
  Species: Escherichia coli
  Insert size (bp): 816
  GenBank ID: NC_012690.1
  Promoter: T7-lac
  Cloning method: Ligation Independent Cloning
  Sequencing primers: 5′ GCGACACGGAAATGTTGAATAC; 3′ TCACTGATGCCTCCGTGTA
Terms and licenses: Academic/Nonprofit Terms; Industry Terms: Not Available to Industry
How to cite: pCS1 was a gift from Matthew Bennett (Addgene plasmid # 55749 ; http://n2t.net/addgene:55749 ; RRID:Addgene_55749)
