>Addgene plasmid #55749 | pCS1 | addgene partial sequence | sequence record 91759 | pBRrevBam 5'-GGTGATGTCGGCGATATAGG-3'
CGGTGATGCCGGCCACGATGCGTCCGGCGTAGAGGATCGAGATCTCGATCCCGCGAAATTAATACGACTC
ACTATAGGGGAATTGTGAGCGGATAACAATTCCCCTCTAGAAATAATTTTGTTTAACTTTAAGAAGGAGA
TATACCATGGGCCATATTCAACGGGAAACGTCTTGCTCTAGGCCGCGATTAAATTCCAACATGGATGCTG
ATTTATATGGGTATAAATGGGCTCGCGATAATGTCGGGCAATCAGGTGCGACAATCTATCGATTGTATGG
GAAGCCCGATGCGCCAGAGTTGTTTCTGAAACATGGCAAAGGTAGCGTTGCCAATGATGTTACAGATGAG
ATGGTCAGACTAAACTGGCTGACGGAATTTATGCCTCTTCCGACCATCAAGCATTTTATCCGTACTCCTG
ATGATGCATGGTTACTCACCACTGCGATCCCCGGGAAAACAGCATTCCAGGTATTAGAAGAATATCCTGA
TTCAGGTGAAAATATTGTTGATGCGCTGGCAGTGTTCCTGCGCCGGTTGCATTCGATTCCTGTTTGTAAT
TGTCCTTTTAACAGCGATCGCGTATTTCGTCTCGCTCAGGCGCAATCACGAATGAATAACGGTTTGGTTG
ATGCGAGTGATTTTGATGACGAGCGTAATGGCTGGCCTGTTGAACAAGTCTGGAAAGAAATGCATAAACT
TTTGCCATTCTCACCGGATTCAGTCGTCACTCATGGTGATTTCTCACTTGATAACCTTATTTTTGACGAG
GGGAAATTAATAGGTTGTATTGATGTTGGACGAGTCGGAATCGCAGACCGATACCAGGATCTTGCCATCC
TATGGAACTGCCTCGGTGAGTTTTCTCCTTCATTACAGAAACGGCTTTTTCAAAAATATGGTATTGATAA
TCCTGATATGAATAAATTGCAGTTTCATTTGATGCTCGATGAGTTTTTCTAAGAATTAATTCATGAGCGG
A
