>Addgene plasmid #55749 | pCS1 | addgene partial sequence | sequence record 91760 | T7term 5'-GCTAGTTATTGCTCAGCGG-3'
TTCGGGCTTTGTTAGCAGCCGGATCTCAGTGGTGGTGGTGGTGGTGCTCGAGTGCGGCCGCAAGCTTGTC
GACGGAGCTCGAATTCGGATCCATGTGCGCGGAACCCCTATTTGTTTATTTTTCTAAATACATTCAAATA
TGTATCCGCTCATGAATTAATTCTTAGAAAAACTCATCGAGCATCAAATGAAACTGCAATTTATTCATAT
CAGGATTATCAATACCATATTTTTGAAAAAGCCGTTTCTGTAATGAAGGAGAAAACTCACCGAGGCAGTT
CCATAGGATGGCAAGATCCTGGTATCGGTCTGCGATTCCGACTCGTCCAACATCAATACAACCTATTAAT
TTCCCCTCGTCAAAAATAAGGTTATCAAGTGAGAAATCACCATGAGTGACGACTGAATCCGGTGAGAATG
GCAAAAGTTTATGCATTTCTTTCCAGACTTGTTCAACAGGCCAGCCATTAC
